>Addgene plasmid #196479 | pQE80l B-CC-B | addgene full sequence | sequence record 387244 | Addgene NGS Result
GTCTAAGAAACCATTATTATCATGACATTAACCTATAAAAATAGGCGTATCACGAGGCCCTTTCGTCTTC
ACCTTGAGAAATCATAAAAAATTTATTTGCTTTGTGAGCGGATAACAATTATAATAGATTCAATTGTGAG
CGGATAACAATTTCACACAGAATTCATTAAAGAGGAGAAATTAACTATGAAAGGCAGCAGCCATCATCAT
CATCATCACGTCGACATCCCAACGACCGAAAACCTGTATTTTCAGGGCGCCATGGTTGATACCTTATCAG
GTTTATCAAGTGAGCAAGGTCAGTCCGGTGATATGACAATTGAAGAAGATAGTGCTACCCATATTAAATT
CTCAAAACGTGATGAGGACGGCAAAGAGTTAGCTGGTGCAACTATGGAGTTGCGTGATTCATCTGGTAAA
ACTATTAGTACATGGATTTCAGATGGACAAGTGAAAGATTTCTACCTGTATCCAGGAAAATATACATTTG
TCGAAACCGCAGCACCAGACGGTTATGAGGTAGCAACTGCTATTACCTTTACAGTTAATGAGCAAGGTCA
GGTTACTGTAAATGGCAAAGCAACTAAAGGTGACGCTCATATTGACGGTCCGCAAGGTATTTGGGGTCAG
CTCGACGGCCACGGCGTGGGTGTTCCGGGCGTCGGTGTGCCGGGTGTGGGTGTGCCGGGCGAAGGTGTGC
CGGGCGTCGGTGTGCCGGGTGTTGGTGTTCCGGGCGTTGGTGTGCCGGGCGTTGGCGTGCCGGGCGAGGG
TGTGCCGGGCGTTGGTGTTCCGGGCGTGGGTGTGCCGGGCGTGGGCGTGCCGGGCGTCGGTGTTCCGGGC
GAGGGTGTGCCGGGCGTAGGTGTGCCGGGCGTTGGTGAGCTCGGCCGTGGTGATGGTGGTGGGGGTAGCG
GTGGTGGGGGTAGTCCGCCGGGTCCGCCGGTCCTGGTGACTACGCCGCCGGGCGAACGCCACGAAATCGG
TGCGATGCTGGCGGCGTACCATCTGCGTCGTAAGGGCGTCCCGGCGCTGTATCTGGGCCCGGATACTCCG
CTGCCGGACCTGCGTGCACTGGCGCGCCGCCTGGGTGCAGGCGCGGTCGTGCTGTCTGCTGTTCTGAGCG
AACCGCTGCGTGCTCTGCCTGACGGTGCCCTGAAAGATCTGGCACCGCGTGTTTTCCTGGGCGGCCAGGG
CGCAGGCCCGGAAGAGGCACGCCGTCTGGGTGCCGAATACATGGAAGACCTGAAAGGCCTGGCTGAAGCG
CTGTGGCTGCCGCGCGGTCCGGAAAAAGAAGCAATCACTAGTGTGCCGGGCGTCGGCGTGCCGGGCGTAG
GTGTTCCGGGCGAGGGTGTTCCGGGCGTTGGTGTGCCGGGCGTCGGCGTGCCGGGCGTGGGTGTTCCGGG
CGTAGGTGTGCCGGGCGAGGGTGTGCCGGGCGTGGGCGTGCCGGGCGTAGGTGTTCCGGGCGTAGGTGTT
CCGGGCGTAGGTGTTCCGGGTGAAGGCGTGCCGGGCGTTGGTGTGCCGGGTGTGGGCGTGCCGGGCGGGC
TGCTCGACATCCCAACGACCGAAAACCTGTATTTTCAGGGCGCCATGGTTGATACCTTATCAGGTTTATC
AAGTGAGCAAGGTCAGTCCGGTGATATGACAATTGAAGAAGATAGTGCTACCCATATTAAATTCTCAAAA
CGTGATGAGGACGGCAAAGAGTTAGCTGGTGCAACTATGGAGTTGCGTGATTCATCTGGTAAAACTATTA
GTACATGGATTTCAGATGGACAAGTGAAAGATTTCTACCTGTATCCAGGAAAATATACATTTGTCGAAAC
CGCAGCACCAGACGGTTATGAGGTAGCAACTGCTATTACCTTTACAGTTAATGAGCAAGGTCAGGTTACT
GTAAATGGCAAAGCAACTAAAGGTGACGCTCATATTGACGGTCCGCAAGGTATTTGGGGTCAGCTCGAGT
GGAAGAAATAAGGATCCGGCTGCTAACAAAGCCCGAAGCTTAATTAGCTGAGCTTGGACTCCTGTTGATA
GATCCAGTAATGACCTCAGAACTCCATCTGGATTTGTTCAGAACGCTCGGTTGCCGCCGGGCGTTTTTTA
TTGGTGAGAATCCAAGCCAGCTTGGCGAGATTTTCAGGAGCTAAGGAAGCTAAAATGGAGAAAAAAATCA
CTGGATATACCACCGTTGATATATCCCAATGGCATCGTAAAGAACATTTTGAGGCATTTCAGTCAGTTGC
TCAATGTACCTATAACCAGACCGTTCAGCTGGATATTACGGCCTTTTTAAAGACCGTAAAGAAAAATAAG
CACAAGTTTTATCCGGCCTTTATTCACATTCTTGCCCGCCTGATGAATGCTCATCCGGAATTTCGTATGG
CAATGAAAGACGGTGAGCTGGTGATATGGGATAGTGTTCACCCTTGTTACACCGTTTTCCATGAGCAAAC
TGAAACGTTTTCATCGCTCTGGAGTGAATACCACGACGATTTCCGGCAGTTTCTACACATATATTCGCAA
GATGTGGCGTGTTACGGTGAAAACCTGGCCTATTTCCCTAAAGGGTTTATTGAGAATATGTTTTTCGTCT
CAGCCAATCCCTGGGTGAGTTTCACCAGTTTTGATTTAAACGTGGCCAATATGGACAACTTCTTCGCCCC
CGTTTTCACCATGGGCAAATATTATACGCAAGGCGACAAGGTGCTGATGCCGCTGGCGATTCAGGTTCAT
CATGCCGTTTGTGATGGCTTCCATGTCGGCAGAATGCTTAATGAATTACAACAGTACTGCGATGAGTGGC
AGGGCGGGGCGTAATTTTTTTAAGGCAGTTATTGGTGCCCTTAAACGCCTGGGGTAATGACTCTCTAGCT
TGAGGCATCAAATAAAACGAAAGGCTCAGTCGAAAGACTGGGCCTTTCGTTTTATCTGTTGTTTGTCGGT
GAACGCTCTCCTGAGTAGGACAAATCCGCCCTCTAGATTACGTGCAGTCGATGATAAGCTGTCAAACATG
AGAATTGTGCCTAATGAGTGAGCTAACTTACATTAATTGCGTTGCGCTCACTGCCCGCTTTCCAGTCGGG
AAACCTGTCGTGCCAGCTGCATTAATGAATCGGCCAACGCGCGGGGAGAGGCGGTTTGCGTATTGGGCGC
CAGGGTGGTTTTTCTTTTCACCAGTGAGACGGGCAACAGCTGATTGCCCTTCACCGCCTGGCCCTGAGAG
AGTTGCAGCAAGCGGTCCACGCTGGTTTGCCCCAGCAGGCGAAAATCCTGTTTGATGGTGGTTAACGGCG
GGATATAACATGAGCTGTCTTCGGTATCGTCGTATCCCACTACCGAGATATCCGCACCAACGCGCAGCCC
GGACTCGGTAATGGCGCGCATTGCGCCCAGCGCCATCTGATCGTTGGCAACCAGCATCGCAGTGGGAACG
ATGCCCTCATTCAGCATTTGCATGGTTTGTTGAAAACCGGACATGGCACTCCAGTCGCCTTCCCGTTCCG
CTATCGGCTGAATTTGATTGCGAGTGAGATATTTATGCCAGCCAGCCAGACGCAGACGCGCCGAGACAGA
ACTTAATGGGCCCGCTAACAGCGCGATTTGCTGGTGACCCAATGCGACCAGATGCTCCACGCCCAGTCGC
GTACCGTCTTCATGGGAGAAAATAATACTGTTGATGGGTGTCTGGTCAGAGACATCAAGAAATAACGCCG
GAACATTAGTGCAGGCAGCTTCCACAGCAATGGCATCCTGGTCATCCAGCGGATAGTTAATGATCAGCCC
ACTGACGCGTTGCGCGAGAAGATTGTGCACCGCCGCTTTACAGGCTTCGACGCCGCTTCGTTCTACCATC
GACACCACCACGCTGGCACCCAGTTGATCGGCGCGAGATTTAATCGCCGCGACAATTTGCGACGGCGCGT
GCAGGGCCAGACTGGAGGTGGCAACGCCAATCAGCAACGACTGTTTGCCCGCCAGTTGTTGTGCCACGCG
GTTGGGAATGTAATTCAGCTCCGCCATCGCCGCTTCCACTTTTTCCCGCGTTTTCGCAGAAACGTGGCTG
GCCTGGTTCACCACGCGGGAAACGGTCTGATAAGAGACACCGGCATACTCTGCGACATCGTATAACGTTA
CTGGTTTCACATTCACCACCCTGAATTGACTCTCTTCCGGGCGCTATCATGCCATACCGCGAAAGGTTTT
GCACCATTCGATGGTGTCGGAATTTCGGGCAGCGTTGGGTCCTGGCCACGGGTGCGCATGATCTAGAGCT
GCCTCGCGCGTTTCGGTGATGACGGTGAAAACCTCTGACACATGCAGCTCCCGGAGACGGTCACAGCTTG
TCTGTAAGCGGATGCCGGGAGCAGACAAGCCCGTCAGGGCGCGTCAGCGGGTGTTGGCGGGTGTCGGGGC
GCAGCCATGACCCAGTCACGTAGCGATAGCGGAGTGTATACTGGCTTAACTATGCGGCATCAGAGCAGAT
TGTACTGAGAGTGCACCATATGCGGTGTGAAATACCGCACAGATGCGTAAGGAGAAAATACCGCATCAGG
CGCTCTTCCGCTTCCTCGCTCACTGACTCGCTGCGCTCGGTCGTTCGGCTGCGGCGAGCGGTATCAGCTC
ACTCAAAGGCGGTAATACGGTTATCCACAGAATCAGGGGATAACGCAGGAAAGAACATGTGAGCAAAAGG
CCAGCAAAAGGCCAGGAACCGTAAAAAGGCCGCGTTGCTGGCGTTTTTCCATAGGCTCCGCCCCCCTGAC
GAGCATCACAAAAATCGACGCTCAAGTCAGAGGTGGCGAAACCCGACAGGACTATAAAGATACCAGGCGT
TTCCCCCTGGAAGCTCCCTCGTGCGCTCTCCTGTTCCGACCCTGCCGCTTACCGGATACCTGTCCGCCTT
TCTCCCTTCGGGAAGCGTGGCGCTTTCTCATAGCTCACGCTGTAGGTATCTCAGTTCGGTGTAGGTCGTT
CGCTCCAAGCTGGGCTGTGTGCACGAACCCCCCGTTCAGCCCGACCGCTGCGCCTTATCCGGTAACTATC
GTCTTGAGTCCAACCCGGTAAGACACGACTTATCGCCACTGGCAGCAGCCACTGGTAACAGGATTAGCAG
AGCGAGGTATGTAGGCGGTGCTACAGAGTTCTTGAAGTGGTGGCCTAACTACGGCTACACTAGAAGGACA
GTATTTGGTATCTGCGCTCTGCTGAAGCCAGTTACCTTCGGAAAAAGAGTTGGTAGCTCTTGATCCGGCA
AACAAACCACCGCTGGTAGCGGTGGTTTTTTTGTTTGCAAGCAGCAGATTACGCGCAGAAAAAAAGGATC
TCAAGAAGATCCTTTGATCTTTTCTACGGGGTCTGACGCTCAGTGGAACGAAAACTCACGTTAAGGGATT
TTGGTCATGAGATTATCAAAAAGGATCTTCACCTAGATCCTTTTAAATTAAAAATGAAGTTTTAAATCAA
TCTAAAGTATATATGAGTAAACTTGGTCTGACAGTTACCAATGCTTAATCAGTGAGGCACCTATCTCAGC
GATCTGTCTATTTCGTTCATCCATAGTTGCCTGACTCCCCGTCGTGTAGATAACTACGATACGGGAGGGC
TTACCATCTGGCCCCAGTGCTGCAATGATACCGCGAGACCCACGCTCACCGGCTCCAGATTTATCAGCAA
TAAACCAGCCAGCCGGAAGGGCCGAGCGCAGAAGTGGTCCTGCAACTTTATCCGCCTCCATCCAGTCTAT
TAATTGTTGCCGGGAAGCTAGAGTAAGTAGTTCGCCAGTTAATAGTTTGCGCAACGTTGTTGCCATTGCT
ACAGGCATCGTGGTGTCACGCTCGTCGTTTGGTATGGCTTCATTCAGCTCCGGTTCCCAACGATCAAGGC
GAGTTACATGATCCCCCATGTTGTGCAAAAAAGCGGTTAGCTCCTTCGGTCCTCCGATCGTTGTCAGAAG
TAAGTTGGCCGCAGTGTTATCACTCATGGTTATGGCAGCACTGCATAATTCTCTTACTGTCATGCCATCC
GTAAGATGCTTTTCTGTGACTGGTGAGTACTCAACCAAGTCATTCTGAGAATAGTGTATGCGGCGACCGA
GTTGCTCTTGCCCGGCGTCAATACGGGATAATACCGCGCCACATAGCAGAACTTTAAAAGTGCTCATCAT
TGGAAAACGTTCTTCGGGGCGAAAACTCTCAAGGATCTTACCGCTGTTGAGATCCAGTTCGATGTAACCC
ACTCGTGCACCCAACTGATCTTCAGCATCTTTTACTTTCACCAGCGTTTCTGGGTGAGCAAAAACAGGAA
GGCAAAATGCCGCAAAAAAGGGAATAAGGGCGACACGGAAATGTTGAATACTCATACTCTTCCTTTTTCA
ATATTATTGAAGCATTTATCAGGGTTATTGTCTCATGAGCGGATACATATTTGAATGTATTTAGAAAAAT
AAACAAATAGGGGTTCCGCGCACATTTCCCCGAAAAGTGCCACCTGAC
Features (pLannotate 1.2.2; 20 found; start..end, strand, type, name):
     82..126     +  promoter       T5 promoter: bacteriophage T5 promoter for E. coli RNA polymerase, with embedded lac operator
    134..150     +  protein_bind   lac operator: The lac repressor binds to the lac operator to inhibit transcription in E. coli. This inhibition can be relieved by adding lactose or isopropyl-β-D-thiogalactopyranoside (IPTG). lac repressor encoded by lacI
    202..218     +  CDS            capTEV™ (fragment): composite tag for in vivo biotinylation, TEV protease cleavage, and 6xHis tagging
    238..258     +  CDS            TEV site: tobacco etch virus (TEV) protease recognition and cleavage site
    925..1296    +  CDS            carH (fragment): CARH_THET8 - Experimental evidence at protein level: Swiss-Prot protein existence level 1. Negative regulator of genes involved in carotenoid biosynthesis. From Thermus thermophilus (strain ATCC 27634 / DSM 579 / HB8).
   1561..1581    +  CDS            TEV site: tobacco etch virus (TEV) protease recognition and cleavage site
   1979..1997    +  CDS            SET1 (fragment): solubility-enhancement tag derived from T7 phage gene 10B
   2017..2111    +  terminator     lambda t0 terminator: transcription terminator from phage lambda
   2126..2154    +  promoter       cat promoter (fragment): promoter of the E. coli cat gene encoding chloramphenicol acetyltransferase
   2155..2811    +  CDS            cat: CAT_ECOLX - Experimental evidence at protein level: Swiss-Prot protein existence level 1. This enzyme is an effector of chloramphenicol resistance in bacteria. From Escherichia coli. This protein is used as a marker in many commonly used cloning vectors, such as pACYC184.
   2879..2965    +  terminator     rrnB T1 terminator: Escherichia coli rrnB; transcription terminator T1 from the E. coli rrnB gene
   2988..3005    -  promoter       tet promoter (fragment): E. coli promoter for tetracycline efflux protein gene
   3024..3045    -  protein_bind   CAP binding site: CAP binding activates transcription in the presence of cAMP. E. coli catabolite activator protein
   3058..4140    -  CDS            lacI: lac repressor; lacI; The lac repressor binds to the lac operator to inhibit transcription in E. coli. This inhibition can be relieved by adding lactose or isopropyl-β-D-thiogalactopyranoside (IPTG).
   4141..4218    -  promoter       lacIq promoter: lacI (mutant); In the lacIq allele, a single base change in the promoter boosts expression of the lacI gene about 10-fold.
   4267..4308    +  CDS            rop (fragment): Rop protein, which maintains plasmids at low copy number; rop
   4410..4550    +  misc_feature   bom: basis of mobility region from pBR322
   4736..5324    -  rep_origin     ori: high-copy-number ColE1/pMB1/pBR322/pUC origin of replication
   5495..6355    -  CDS            AmpR: β-lactamase; bla; confers resistance to ampicillin, carbenicillin, and related antibiotics
   6356..6460    -  promoter       AmpR promoter: bla
