[The description below was written by a language model from this plasmid's Addgene catalogue record and pLannotate feature annotations shown in this document.]
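Description:
pQE80l B-CC-B is a bacterial expression plasmid built on the pQE80l backbone for producing a recombinant telechelic protein in E. coli. It replicates from a high-copy ColE1/pMB1-type origin and is selected with ampicillin through the β-lactamase gene. The backbone also carries a chloramphenicol acetyltransferase coding sequence with a partial cat promoter, a bom region, and only a small remnant of rop. A lacI gene driven by the lacIq promoter supplies lac repressor from the plasmid itself.

The insert encodes SpyCatcher-ELP-CarHCC-ELP-SpyCatcher: the C-terminal domain of the Thermus thermophilus CarH photoreceptor, flanked on each side by elastin-like polypeptide spacers and terminated at both ends by SpyCatcher domains. According to the catalogue entry, each SpyCatcher is preceded by a TEV protease site and followed by an MMP cleavage site, and a GRGD cell-adhesion motif joined by a (GGGGS)2 linker sits before CarHCC. The feature table confirms a carH fragment and two TEV sites in positions consistent with this layout. A short match near the start to a composite tag that includes 6xHis probably reflects an N-terminal His tag, although this is not stated explicitly. SpyCatcher, ELP and MMP elements are not individually annotated.

The catalogue lists the promoter as T7, but the sequence annotation shows a T5 promoter with lac operators upstream of the open reading frame, as expected for a pQE-series vector, giving IPTG-inducible transcription by host RNA polymerase and termination at the lambda t0 terminator. The stated purpose is simply protein expression. The combination of SpyCatcher ends, a CarH domain, protease sites and an RGD motif suggests a building block for covalently assembled, responsive protein materials, but the record does not state this application.
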