Addgene plasmid #196479: pQE80l B-CC-B
Purpose: Protein expression of SpyCatcher-ELP-CarHCC-ELP-SpyCatcher, with TEV cleavage site and MMP cleavage site respectively before and after each SpyCatcher, and GRGD site linked with (GGGGS)2 before CarHCC
Depositing lab: Fei Sun.
Backbone
  Vector backbone: pQE80l
  Vector type: Bacterial Expression
Growth in bacteria
  Bacterial resistance: Ampicillin, 100 μg/mL
  Growth temperature: 37°C
  Growth strain: DH5alpha
  Copy number: High Copy
Gene/Insert
  Gene/Insert name: B-CC-B (alt name: SpyCatcher-ELP-CarHCC-ELP-SpyCatcher)
  Species: Other
  Promoter: T7
  Cloning method: Restriction Enzyme; 5′ cloning site Unknown (unknown if destroyed)
Terms and licenses: Academic/Nonprofit Terms; Industry Terms: Not Available to Industry
How to cite: pQE80l B-CC-B was a gift from Fei Sun (Addgene plasmid # 196479 ; http://n2t.net/addgene:196479 ; RRID:Addgene_196479)
